Addgene plasmid #145613: pGBW-m4046824
Purpose: Bacterial Expression plasmid for SARS-CoV-2 2'-O-ribose methyltransferase
Depositing lab: Ginkgo Bioworks & Benjie Chen. Depositing organization: Ginkgo Bioworks.
Backbone
  Vector backbone: ori-013 - marker | cmR
  Backbone size w/o insert (bp): 1462
  Vector type: Bacterial Expression
Growth in bacteria
  Bacterial resistance: Chloramphenicol, 25 μg/mL
  Growth temperature: 30°C
  Growth strain: DH5alpha
  Copy number: High Copy
Gene/Insert
  Gene/Insert name: SARS-CoV-2 2'-O-ribose methyltransferase
  Species: Escherichia coli str. K-12 substr. MG1655; Severe acute respiratory syndrome coronavirus 2
  Insert size (bp): 887
  Mutation: wt
  Entrez Gene: ORF1ab (a.k.a. GU280_gp01)
  Promoter: Promoter | pT7 ; Operator | lacO ; RBS | T7_rbs ; Start Codon | ATG
  Tag / fusion protein: Cleavable TEV;FLAG_2 (C terminal on backbone)
  Cloning method: Unknown
Resource information
  A portion of this plasmid was derived from a plasmid made by: GinkgoBioworks
Depositor comments: NCBI Reference Sequence: YP_009725311.1
How to cite: pGBW-m4046824 was a gift from Ginkgo Bioworks & Benjie Chen (Addgene plasmid # 145613 ; http://n2t.net/addgene:145613 ; RRID:Addgene_145613)
