[The description below was written by a language model from this plasmid's Addgene catalogue record and pLannotate feature annotations shown in this document.]
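Description:
pGBW-m4046824 is a compact, synthetic bacterial expression plasmid of about 2.6 kb, built for producing the SARS-CoV-2 2'-O-ribose methyltransferase in E. coli. This enzyme is the mature product commonly known as nsp16, released from the ORF1ab replicase polyprotein. The minimal backbone consists of little more than a high-copy ColE1/pUC-type origin of replication and a chloramphenicol acetyltransferase (cat) gene driven by its native promoter. The plasmid is therefore maintained at high copy number under chloramphenicol selection. A lambda t0 terminator lies just downstream of the resistance cassette.

The expression unit is a classic T7 arrangement. A T7 promoter is followed directly by a lac operator, then the strong ribosome binding site from phage T7 gene 10, an ATG start codon and the wild-type open reading frame of roughly 0.9 kb. Transcription requires a host that supplies T7 RNA polymerase. The lac operator allows Lac repressor to hold expression down until induction with IPTG, but no lacI gene is annotated on the plasmid, so the repressor would have to come from the host. The automated annotation labels the coding region as a fragment of a related coronavirus replicase polyprotein and quotes a description of the NendoU endoribonuclease. That label reflects a homology match to the polyprotein entry; the catalogue record identifies the insert as the methyltransferase. At the C terminus the protein carries a TEV protease cleavage site and a FLAG epitope, detected in the feature table as a partial 3xFLAG match. This allows immunodetection or affinity purification followed by tag removal. The plasmid suits recombinant production of the enzyme for biochemical, structural or inhibitor studies, although the record states no purpose beyond bacterial expression.
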