Features (pLannotate 1.2.2; 9 found; start..end, strand, type, name):
     20..38      +  promoter       T7 promoter: promoter for bacteriophage T7 RNA polymerase
     39..63      +  protein_bind   lac operator: The lac repressor binds to the lac operator to inhibit transcription in E. coli. This inhibition can be relieved by adding lactose or isopropyl-β-D-thiogalactopyranoside (IPTG). lac repressor encoded by lacI
     78..100     +  RBS            RBS: efficient ribosome binding site from bacteriophage T7 gene 10 (Olins and Rangwala, 1989)
    111..998     +  CDS            rep (fragment): R1AB_CVPFS - Protein inferred from homology: Swiss-Prot protein existence level 3. NendoU is a Mn(2+)-dependent, uridylate-specific enzyme, which leaves 2'-3'-cyclic phosphates 5' to the cleaved bond. From Porcine transmissible gastroenteritis coronavirus (strain FS772/70) (TGEV).
   1019..1042    +  CDS            3xFLAG (fragment): three tandem FLAG® epitope tags, followed by an enterokinase cleavage site
   1160..1748    +  rep_origin     ori: high-copy-number ColE1/pMB1/pBR322/pUC origin of replication
   1756..1853    +  promoter       cat promoter: promoter of the E. coli cat gene encoding chloramphenicol acetyltransferase
   1854..2510    +  CDS            cat: CAT_ECOLX - Experimental evidence at protein level: Swiss-Prot protein existence level 1. This enzyme is an effector of chloramphenicol resistance in bacteria. From Escherichia coli. This protein is used as a marker in many commonly used cloning vectors, such as pACYC184.
   2584..2618    +  terminator     lambda t0 terminator: minimal transcription terminator from phage lambda (Scholtissek and Grosse, 1987)
>Addgene plasmid #145613 | pGBW-m4046824 | depositor full sequence | sequence record 287790 | Full Sequence
GATCTCGATCCCGCGAAATTAATACGACTCACTATAGGGGAATTGTGAGCGGATAACAATTCCCCTCTAG
AAATAATTTTGTTTAACTTTAAGAAGGAGACTCTTCTATGAGTCAAGCGTGGCAACCGGGTGTTGCTATG
CCTAATCTTTACAAAATGCAAAGAATGCTATTAGAAAAGTGTGACCTTCAAAATTATGGTGATAGTGCAA
CATTACCTAAAGGCATAATGATGAATGTCGCAAAATATACTCAACTGTGTCAATATTTAAACACATTAAC
ATTAGCTGTACCCTATAATATGAGAGTTATACATTTTGGTGCTGGTTCTGATAAAGGAGTTGCACCAGGT
ACAGCTGTTTTAAGACAGTGGTTGCCTACGGGTACGCTGCTTGTCGATTCAGATCTTAATGACTTTGTCT
CTGATGCAGATTCAACTTTGATTGGTGATTGTGCAACTGTACATACAGCTAATAAATGGGATCTCATTAT
TAGTGATATGTACGACCCTAAGACTAAAAATGTTACAAAAGAAAATGACTCTAAAGAGGGTTTTTTCACT
TACATTTGTGGGTTTATACAACAAAAGCTAGCTCTTGGAGGTTCCGTGGCTATAAAGATAACAGAACATT
CTTGGAATGCTGATCTTTATAAGCTCATGGGACACTTCGCATGGTGGACAGCCTTTGTTACTAATGTGAA
TGCGTCATCATCTGAAGCATTTTTAATTGGATGTAATTATCTTGGCAAACCACGCGAACAAATAGATGGT
TATGTCATGCATGCAAATTACATATTTTGGAGGAATACAAATCCAATTCAGTTGTCTTCCTATTCTTTAT
TTGACATGAGTAAATTTCCCCTTAAATTAAGGGGTACTGCTGTTATGTCTTTAAAAGAAGGTCAAATCAA
TGATATGATTTTATCTCTTCTTAGTAAAGGTAGACTTATAATTAGAGAAAACAACAGAGTTGTTATTTCT
AGTGATGTTCTTGTTAACGAGAACCTGTACTTTCAAAGCGACTACAAGGATGATGATGACAAATAACCGG
CTTATCGGTCAGTTTCACCTGATTTACGTAAAAACCCGCTTCGGCGGGTTTTTGCTTTTGGAGGGGCAGA
AAGATGAATGACTGTCCACGACGCTATACCCAAAAGAAATTGAGATCCTTTTTTTCTGCGCGTAATCTGC
TGCTTGCAAACAAAAAAACCACCGCTACCAGCGGTGGTTTGTTTGCCGGATCAAGAGCTACCAACTCTTT
TTCCGAAGGTAACTGGCTTCAGCAGAGCGCAGATACCAAATACTGTTCTTCTAGTGTAGCCGTAGTTAGG
CCACCACTTCAAGAACTCTGTAGCACCGCCTACATACCTCGCTCTGCTAATCCTGTTACCAGTGGCTGCT
GCCAGTGGCGATAAGTCGTGTCTTACCGGGTTGGACTCAAGACGATAGTTACCGGATAAGGCGCAGCGGT
CGGGCTGAACGGGGGGTTCGTGCACACAGCCCAGCTTGGAGCGAACGACCTACACCGAACTGAGATACCT
ACAGCGTGAGCTATGAGAAAGCGCCACGCTTCCCGAAGGGAGAAAGGCGGACAGGTATCCGGTAAGCGGC
AGGGTCGGAACAGGAGAGCGCACGAGGGAGCTTCCAGGGGGAAACGCCTGGTATCTTTATAGTCCTGTCG
GGTTTCGCCACCTCTGACTTGAGCGTCGATTTTTGTGATGCTCGTCAGGGGGGCGGAGCCTATGGAAATT
GATCGGGCACGTAAGAGGTTCCAACTTTCACCATAATGAAATAAGATCACTACCGGGCGTATTTTTTGAG
TTATCGAGATTTTCAGGAGCTAAGGAAGCTAAAATGGAGAAAAAAATCACTGGATATACCACCGTTGATA
TATCCCAATGGCATCGTAAAGAACATTTTGAGGCATTTCAGTCAGTTGCTCAATGTACCTATAACCAGAC
CGTTCAGCTGGATATTACGGCCTTTTTAAAGACCGTAAAGAAAAATAAGCACAAGTTTTATCCGGCCTTT
ATTCACATTCTTGCCCGCCTGATGAATGCTCATCCGGAATTTCGTATGGCAATGAAAGACGGTGAGCTGG
TGATATGGGATAGTGTTCACCCTTGTTACACCGTTTTCCATGAGCAAACTGAAACGTTTTCATCGCTCTG
GAGTGAATACCACGACGATTTCCGGCAGTTTCTACACATATATTCGCAAGATGTGGCGTGTTACGGTGAA
AACCTGGCCTATTTCCCTAAAGGGTTTATTGAGAATATGTTTTTCGTTTCAGCCAATCCCTGGGTGAGTT
TCACCAGTTTTGATTTAAACGTGGCCAATATGGACAACTTCTTCGCCCCCGTTTTCACCATGGGCAAATA
TTATACGCAAGGCGACAAGGTGCTGATGCCGCTGGCGATTCAGGTTCATCATGCCGTTTGTGATGGCTTC
CATGTCGGCAGAATGCTTAATGAATTACAACAGTACTGCGATGAGTGGCAGGGCGGGGCGTAATTTGATA
TCGAGCTCGCTTGGACTCCTGTTGATAGATCCAGTAATGACCTCAGAACTCCATCTGGATTTGTTCAGAA
CGCTCGGTTGCCGCCGGGCGTTTTTTATTGGT
